Addgene plasmid #125820: pFH92
Purpose: Level0 nScCas9-ABE7.10, wheat/human codon optimized
Depositing lab: Vladimir Nekrasov. Depositing organization: Rothamsted Research. Publication: A modular cloning toolkit for genome editing in plants. Hahn F, Korolev A, Sanjurjo Loures L, Nekrasov V. BMC Plant Biol. 2020 Apr 23;20(1):179. doi: 10.1186/s12870-020-02388-2. PubMed 32326901.
Backbone
  Vector backbone: pICH41308
  Vector type: Plant Expression, CRISPR, Synthetic Biology
Growth in bacteria
  Bacterial resistance: Spectinomycin, 50 μg/mL
  Growth temperature: 37°C
  Growth strain: DH5alpha
  Copy number: High Copy
Gene/Insert
  Gene/Insert name: nScCas9-ABE7.10, wheat/human codon optimized
  Species: Synthetic
Terms and licenses: Academic/Nonprofit Terms; Industry Terms: Not Available to Industry
How to cite: pFH92 was a gift from Vladimir Nekrasov (Addgene plasmid # 125820 ; http://n2t.net/addgene:125820 ; RRID:Addgene_125820)
