[The description below was written by a language model from this plasmid's Addgene catalogue record, the feature table of its GenBank file and pLannotate feature annotations shown in this document.]
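Description:
pFH92 is a Level 0 module from a modular (Golden Gate/MoClo-style) cloning toolkit for plant genome editing, built in the pICH41308 backbone. It is a circular plasmid of about 7.6 kb that is propagated in E. coli from a high-copy pMB1/ColE1-type origin and selected with spectinomycin through an aadA (Sm/Sp) resistance gene. As a Level 0 part it carries only a coding sequence. Neither feature table shows a plant promoter or terminator, so these would be supplied when the module is assembled into a higher-level transcription unit. The insert is flanked by two inward-facing BsaI sites, a type IIS enzyme that cuts outside its recognition sequence. Digestion therefore releases the coding sequence with defined four-base overhangs for ordered assembly.

The payload is a synthetic adenine base editor, nScCas9-ABE7.10, described as wheat/human codon optimised. It is a single open reading frame with a wild-type E. coli TadA monomer, then the evolved TadA monomer of ABE7.10, then an ScCas9 nickase. These three parts are joined by linkers containing XTEN sequences. The nickase carries the D10A mutation and ends in an SV40 nuclear localisation signal followed by a stop codon. The TadA heterodimer deaminates adenine in the DNA strand exposed by guide RNA binding. The D10A nickase cuts only one strand rather than making a double-strand break, which favours A•T to G•C conversion. The automated annotation matches the Cas9 region to the Streptococcus pyogenes protein by homology, whereas the depositor's record labels it ScCas9. The module is intended for building base-editing constructs for plants. The record names no specific target.
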