LOCUS       pFH92 7597 bp DNA circular UNA 10-APR-2019
DEFINITION  Level0 nScCas9-ABE7.10 base changer, wheat/human codon optimized.
ACCESSION   urn.local...1bx-abnc61t
VERSION     urn.local...1bx-abnc61t
KEYWORDS    .
SOURCE
  ORGANISM  .
FEATURES             Location/Qualifiers
     CDS             215..1225
                     /label="Sm/Sp no DraIII"
     rep_origin      1385..1999
                     /modified_by="hahnf"
                     /label="rep (pMB1)"
     rep_origin      1984
                     /label="ORI"
     misc_feature    2225..2230
                     /Recognition_pattern="GGTCTC(1/5)"
                     /label="BsaI"
                     /note="Geneious type: restriction site"
     ligation        2232..2235
                     /label="Ligation"
     CDS             2233..2733
                     /created_by="hahnf"
                     /label="ecTadA (wt), monomer 1 of 2"
     ligation        <2233..2235
                     /label="Ligation"
     Linker          2734..2829
                     /created_by="hahnf"
                     /label="Linker"
     misc_feature    2758..2805
                     /created_by="hahnf"
                     /label="XTEN Linker"
     CDS             2830..3327
                     /created_by="hahnf"
                     /modified_by="hahnf"
                     /label="ecTadA (evolved), monomer 2 of 2"
     ligation        2836..2839
                     /label="Ligation"
     Linker          3328..3423
                     /created_by="hahnf"
                     /label="Linker"
     misc_feature    3352..3399
                     /created_by="hahnf"
                     /label="XTEN linker"
     CDS             3424..7578
                     /created_by="hahnf"
                     /modified_by="hahnf"
                     /label="ScCas9 nickase"
     ligation        3439..3442
                     /label="Ligation"
     mutation        3448..3450
                     /created_by="hahnf"
                     /label="D10A"
     ligation        5116..5119
                     /label="Ligation"
     sig_peptide     7558..7578
                     /created_by="hahnf"
                     /modified_by="hahnf"
                     /label="SV40 NLS"
     Stop_codon      7579..7581
                     /created_by="hahnf"
                     /label="STOP"
     ligation        7582..7585
                     /label="Ligation"
     misc_feature    complement(7587..7592)
                     /Recognition_pattern="GGTCTC(1/5)"
                     /label="BsaI"
                     /note="Geneious type: restriction site"
ORIGIN
        1 gtggctcttc agtggacgaa agggcctcgt gatacgccta tttttatagg ttaatgtcat
       61 gataataatg gtttcttaga cgtcaggtgg cacttttcgg ggaaatgtgc gcggaacccc
      121 tatttgttta tttttctaaa tacattcaaa tatgtatccg ctcatgagac aataaccctg
      181 ataaatgctt caataatatt gaaaaaggaa gagtatgcgc tcacgcaact ggtccagaac
      241 cttgaccgaa cgcagcggtg gtaacggcgc agtggcggtt ttcatggctt gttatgactg
      301 tttttttggg gtacagtcta tgcctcgggc atccaagcag caagcgcgtt acgccgtggg
      361 tcgatgtttg atgttatgga gcagcaacga tgttacgcag cagggcagtc gccctaaaac
      421 aaagttaaac atcatgaggg aagcggtgat cgccgaagta tcgactcaac tatcagaggt
      481 agttggcgtc atcgagcgcc atctcgaacc gacgttgctg gccgtacatt tgtacggctc
      541 cgcagtggat ggcggcctga agccacacag cgatattgat ttgctggtta cggtgaccgt
      601 aaggcttgat gaaacaacgc ggcgagcttt gatcaacgac cttttggaaa cttcggcttc
      661 ccctggagag agcgagattc tccgcgctgt agaagtcacc attgttgtgc acgacgacat
      721 cattccgtgg cgttatccag ctaagcgcga actgcaattt ggagaatggc agcgcaatga
      781 cattcttgca ggtatcttcg agccagccac gatcgacatt gatctggcta tcttgctgac
      841 aaaagcaaga gaacatagcg ttgccttggt aggtccagcg gcggaggaac tctttgatcc
      901 ggttcctgaa caggatctat ttgaggcgct aaatgaaacc ttaacgctat ggaactcgcc
      961 gcccgactgg gctggcgatg agcgaaatgt agtgcttacg ttgtcccgca tttggtacag
     1021 cgcagtaacc ggcaaaatcg cgccgaagga tgtcgctgcc gactgggcaa tggagcgcct
     1081 gccggcccag tatcagcccg tcatacttga agctagacag gcttatcttg gacaagaaga
     1141 agatcgcttg gcctcgcgcg cagatcagtt ggaagaattt gtccattacg taaaaggcga
     1201 gatcaccaag gtagtcggca aataactgtc agaccaagtt tactcatata tactttagat
     1261 tgatttaaaa cttcattttt aatttaaaag gatctaggtg aagatccttt ttgataatct
     1321 catgaccaaa atcccttaac gtgagttttc gttccactga gcgtcagacc ccgtagaaaa
     1381 gatcaaagga tcttcttgag atcctttttt tctgcgcgta atctgctgct tgcaaacaaa
     1441 aaaaccaccg ctaccagcgg tggtttgttt gccggatcaa gagctaccaa ctctttttcc
     1501 gaaggtaact ggcttcagca gagcgcagat accaaatact gtccttctag tgtagccgta
     1561 gttaggccac cacttcaaga actctgtagc accgcctaca tacctcgctc tgctaatcct
     1621 gttaccagtg gctgctgcca gtggcgataa gtcgtgtctt accgggttgg actcaagacg
     1681 atagttaccg gataaggcgc agcggtcggg ctgaacgggg ggttcgtgca cacagcccag
     1741 cttggagcga acgacctaca ccgaactgag atacctacag cgtgagctat gagaaagcgc
     1801 cacgcttccc gaagggagaa aggcggacag gtatccggta agcggcaggg tcggaacagg
     1861 agagcgcacg agggagcttc cagggggaaa cgcctggtat ctttatagtc ctgtcgggtt
     1921 tcgccacctc tgacttgagc gtcgattttt gtgatgctcg tcaggggggc ggagcctatg
     1981 gaaaaacgcc agcaacgcgg cctttttacg gttcctggcc ttttgctggc cttttgctca
     2041 catgttcttt cctgcgttat cccctgattc tgtggataac cgtattaccg cctttgagtg
     2101 agctgatacc gctcgccgca gccgaacgac cgagcgcagc gagtcagtga gcgaggaagc
     2161 ggaagagcgc ccaatacgca aaccgcctct ccccgcgcgt tggccgattc attaatcact
     2221 ctgtggtctc aaatgtccga agtcgagttt tcccatgagt actggatgag acacgcattg
     2281 actctcgcaa agagggcttg ggatgaacgc gaggtgcccg tgggggcagt actcgtgcat
     2341 aacaatcgcg taatcggcga aggttggaat aggccgatcg gacgccacga ccccactgca
     2401 catgcggaaa tcatggccct tcgacaggga gggcttgtga tgcagaatta tcgacttatc
     2461 gatgcgacgc tgtacgtcac gcttgaacct tgcgtaatgt gcgcgggagc tatgattcac
     2521 tcccgcattg gacgagttgt attcggtgcc cgcgacgcca agacgggtgc cgcaggttca
     2581 ctgatggacg tgctgcatca cccaggcatg aaccaccggg tagaaatcac agaaggcata
     2641 ttggcggacg aatgtgcggc gctgttgtcc gacttttttc gcatgcggag gcaggagatc
     2701 aaggcccaga aaaaagcaca atcctctact gactctggtg gttcttctgg tggttctagc
     2761 ggcagcgaga ctcccgggac ctcagagtcc gccacacccg aaagttctgg tggttcttct
     2821 ggtggttctt ccgaagtcga gttttcccat gagtactgga tgagacacgc attgactctc
     2881 gcaaagaggg ctcgagatga acgcgaggtg cccgtggggg cagtactcgt gctcaacaat
     2941 cgcgtaatcg gcgaaggttg gaatagggca atcggactcc acgaccccac tgcacatgcg
     3001 gaaatcatgg cccttcgaca gggagggctt gtgatgcaga attatcgact tatcgatgcg
     3061 acgctgtacg tcacgtttga accttgcgta atgtgcgcgg gagctatgat tcactcccgc
     3121 attggacgag ttgtattcgg tgttcgcaac gccaagacgg gtgccgcagg ttcactgatg
     3181 gacgtgctgc attacccagg catgaaccac cgggtagaaa tcacagaagg catattggcg
     3241 gacgaatgtg cggcgctgtt gtgttacttt tttcgcatgc ccaggcaggt ctttaacgcc
     3301 cagaaaaaag cacaatcctc tactgactct ggtggttctt ctggtggttc tagcggcagc
     3361 gagactcccg ggacctcaga gtccgccaca cccgaaagtt ctggtggttc ttctggtggt
     3421 tctgagaaaa agtattctat tgggctggcc attggcacca attccgttgg atgggccgtg
     3481 atcactgatg attataaggt cccctccaag aagttcaagg ttctgggtaa taccaacagg
     3541 aagagcataa aaaagaatct tatgggcgct ctgctctttg atagcggaga aacggcggaa
     3601 gctacacggc tcaagcggac agcgaggcgc cgctatacca ggcggaagaa ccggattaga
     3661 taccttcagg aaatcttcgc gaacgagatg gccaagctcg atgactcatt cttccagcgc
     3721 cttgaggaat cgttcctcgt tgaggaggac aaaaagaacg agcgtcaccc catctttggt
     3781 aatctcgcgg acgaggttgc ataccacagg aattatccga ccatctacca cctgaggaag
     3841 aagttggcgg acagcccgga gaaggcagac ctgcggctca tctacctcgc gctggcgcac
     3901 atcatcaaat tccgggggca ttttttgatc gaagggaaac tcaatgctga gaactcggac
     3961 gtggcaaagc tcttctatca gcttatccaa acctataatc agctgttcga ggaatctccg
     4021 ttggatgaga tagaggttga cgctaagggt atcctctccg ctcgtctttc gaagtccaaa
     4081 cgcctggaga aactgatcgc cgttttcccg aacgagaaga agaacgggct cttcggaaac
     4141 ataatcgcgc ttgccctggg actgacgccc aacttcaagt ccaacttcga cttgacggag
     4201 gatgccaaac ttcagctttc aaaggacaca tatgacgatg atttggacga gttgctcggc
     4261 caaattggcg accaatacgc tgacctgttc tctgccgcaa aaaacctgtc cgatgctatt
     4321 ctgctgagcg atattctccg gagcaactcc gaggtgacta aggcaccgtt gtccgccagc
     4381 atggtgaaac gctacgacga gcaccaccag gacctggctc tcctcaagac cttggttagg
     4441 caacagtttc ccgagaagta cgccgaaatc tttaaggatg acaccaagaa cggctatgcc
     4501 ggttacgttg gcatcggaat caagcatagg aagaggacca ctaaactcgc cacacaggag
     4561 gaattctata aatttatcaa gcctattctg gagaagatgg acggagctga ggagctgctc
     4621 gccaagctga acagggacga tctcctgagg aagcagcgga cctttgataa tggctcgatt
     4681 cctcatcaaa tccatctgaa ggagcttcat gccatactgc gcaggcaaga agagttttac
     4741 ccatttctga aggagaatcg ggagaagatc gaaaaaatcc tgacattccg cataccctac
     4801 tacgtgggcc cgcttgcccg gggaaactct cgttttgctt ggctcacgag gaagagcgag
     4861 gaggcgataa cgccatggaa cttcgaggag gtcgtggata aaggcgccag cgcgcaatcg
     4921 tttattgagc gtatgacaaa cttcgacgag cagctcccaa acaagaaggt gttgccaaag
     4981 cacagcctcc tgtacgagta cttcacggtt tacaatgagc tcaccaaagt caagtacgtt
     5041 actgagcgta tgcgtaagcc ggagttcctc tctggggagc agaagaaggc aatcgttgac
     5101 ctgctcttca aaacgaaccg taaggtgacc gtcaagcagc tgaaggaaga ttacttcaaa
     5161 aagatcgaat gttttgactc cgtggagatt ataggagttg aggataggtt taatgcctca
     5221 ctcggcacct accatgactt gctcaagatc atcaaagaca aggatttcct ggacaatgaa
     5281 gagaacgagg atatccttga ggacatcgtg ctcacactca ccctcttcga ggaccgggag
     5341 atgatcgagg agcgcctcaa gacatacgcc cacctctttg acgacaaggt gatgaaacaa
     5401 ctcaagcgca ggcactacac gggttgggga cgcctctccc gcaagatgat taatggtatc
     5461 agggacaaac agtccggtaa gacgattctc gatttcttga agtccgatgg tttctctaat
     5521 cgcaacttca tgcagctgat ccacgacgac tcactcacct tcaaggagga gattgaaaag
     5581 gctcaagtgt ccgggcaggg agatagcctc cacgagcaaa tcgcagatct cgccggatcg
     5641 cctgcaatta agaagggcat tcttcaaact gtcaaaatcg tcgacgagct ggtcaaggtt
     5701 atgggccaca agccagaaaa catcgttatc gagatggcta gggagaacca gaccactacc
     5761 aagggactcc aacagtcccg ggagcggaag aagaggattg aggaggggat caaggaactc
     5821 gagtctcaaa ttctcaagga gaatccggtg gagaacactc aactccagaa cgagaagctc
     5881 tacctgtact acctgcagaa cggcagggat atgtatgtcg atcaggagct ggacatcaac
     5941 aggctctccg actacgacgt cgaccatatc gtcccgcaat ctttcattaa ggacgactca
     6001 atcgataaca aggtcctcac gcgctccgtc gagaacagag gtaagtcaga caacgtgccg
     6061 tcggaggagg tggtgaagaa gatgaaaaac tactggcgtc aactcctcaa cgctaaattg
     6121 attacgcaga gaaaattcga taacttgacc aaagcggaac gcggcggtct gtcggaggcc
     6181 gacaaagccg gcttcattaa gcggcaactc gtggagacac gccagatcac aaagcacgtc
     6241 gccaggattc ttgactcgcg gatgaatact aaacgcgaca agaacgataa gccaatcaga
     6301 gaagtcaagg tgattacact gaagagcaaa ctggtcagcg acttccgcaa ggatttccag
     6361 ctttataagg tgagggacat aaacaattat caccacgccc acgacgcgta cctcaacgcg
     6421 gtggttggca ccgcactcat taagaaatac ccgaagctcg agtcagagtt cgtctacggc
     6481 gactataaag tgtacgacgt tcggaaaatg atagcaaagt ccgagcaaga gatcggcaag
     6541 gccacggcca agagattctt ctactccaat attatgaatt tctttaagac ggaggttaag
     6601 ttggccaacg gagagatccg gaagcggcct ctcattgaaa ctaatggcga gacaggcgag
     6661 gtggtctgga acaaggaaaa ggactttgct accgtccgca aggtcctcgc gatgccgcaa
     6721 gtgaacattg tcaaaaagac ggaagttcag acaggcgggt tctcgaagga gtcaatcttg
     6781 tcgaagcgtg agtccgccaa gctcatccca cgcaagaagg ggtgggatac gcggaagtat
     6841 ggaggtttcg ggtcccccac tgttgcatac tcaattctcg tggtcgccaa ggtggagaag
     6901 ggaaaagcca agaagctcaa aagcgtgaag gtcctcgtgg gtataacgat aatggaaaag
     6961 ggtagctacg agaaggaccc aatcggtttc ctcgaagcca aggggtacaa agatatcaaa
     7021 aaggagctta tattcaaact gccgaagtac tcattgtttg agctggagaa cggcaggcgg
     7081 cggatgttgg cctcggcgac agaactgcaa aaggcgaacg agctcgtctt gcctcagcat
     7141 ctcgttaggc ttctctacta cacccaaaat atctctgcga ctacagggtc taacaacctc
     7201 ggttacatcg agcagcatag ggaggaattc aaggagatct ttgagaagat catcgacttc
     7261 tccgagaagt acatccttaa gaacaaagtg aactccaact tgaagtcgag cttcgacgag
     7321 cagttcgctg tttccgattc tattctcctg tcgaactcat tcgtgtcact tctgaagtac
     7381 acgtcgttcg gcgcatctgg cggctttacc ttcctcgacc tcgacgtgaa gcaaggccgg
     7441 ctccgctacc aaaccgtgac cgaggttctc gacgcgacat tgatctacca gtccattacc
     7501 ggcctgtacg aaacgaggac ggacctctca cagctcggag gggactctag agcggaccca
     7561 aagaagaagc gcaaggtgta ggctttgaga ccacgaa
//
