Features (pLannotate 1.2.2; 8 found; start..end, strand, type, name):
    110..214     +  promoter       AmpR promoter: bla
    205..285     -  CDS            int (fragment): INT2_ECOLX - Protein inferred from homology: Swiss-Prot protein existence level 3. Putative integrase believed to be involved in the insertion of antibiotic resistance genes into plasmids and transposons. From Escherichia coli.
    373..429     +  CDS            GmR (fragment): gentamycin acetyltransferase; aacC1; confers resistance to gentamycin
    436..1224    +  CDS            aadA: S3AD_ECOLX - Experimental evidence at protein level: Swiss-Prot protein existence level 1. Mediates bacterial resistance to the antibiotics streptomycin and spectinomycin. From Escherichia coli.
   1398..1986    +  rep_origin     ori: high-copy-number ColE1/pMB1/pBR322/pUC origin of replication
   2169..2218    +  CDS            lacI (fragment): lac repressor; lacI; The lac repressor binds to the lac operator to inhibit transcription in E. coli. This inhibition can be relieved by adding lactose or isopropyl-β-D-thiogalactopyranoside (IPTG).
   2235..3425    +  CDS            ABE(7.10): adenine base editor comprising wild-type E. coli TadA fused to the evolved TadA*(7.10) mutant (Gaudelli et al., 2017)
   3426..7547    +  CDS            cas9: CAS9_STRP1 - Also known as csn1 From Streptococcus pyogenes serotype M1.
>Addgene plasmid #125820 | pFH92 | addgene full sequence | sequence record 252779 | Addgene NGS Result
GTGGCTCTTCAGTGGACGAAAGGGCCTCGTGATACGCCTATTTTTATAGGTTAATGTCATGATAATAATG
GTTTCTTAGACGTCAGGTGGCACTTTTCGGGGAAATGTGCGCGGAACCCCTATTTGTTTATTTTTCTAAA
TACATTCAAATATGTATCCGCTCATGAGACAATAACCCTGATAAATGCTTCAATAATATTGAAAAAGGAA
GAGTATGCGCTCACGCAACTGGTCCAGAACCTTGACCGAACGCAGCGGTGGTAACGGCGCAGTGGCGGTT
TTCATGGCTTGTTATGACTGTTTTTTTTTGGGGTACAGTCTATGCCTCGGGCATCCAAGCAGCAAGCGCG
TTACGCCGTGGGTCGATGTTTGATGTTATGGAGCAGCAACGATGTTACGCAGCAGGGCAGTCGCCCTAAA
ACAAAGTTAAACATCATGAGGGAAGCGGTGATCGCCGAAGTATCGACTCAACTATCAGAGGTAGTTGGCG
TCATCGAGCGCCATCTCGAACCGACGTTGCTGGCCGTACATTTGTACGGCTCCGCAGTGGATGGCGGCCT
GAAGCCACACAGCGATATTGATTTGCTGGTTACGGTGACCGTAAGGCTTGATGAAACAACGCGGCGAGCT
TTGATCAACGACCTTTTGGAAACTTCGGCTTCCCCTGGAGAGAGCGAGATTCTCCGCGCTGTAGAAGTCA
CCATTGTTGTGCACGACGACATCATTCCGTGGCGTTATCCAGCTAAGCGCGAACTGCAATTTGGAGAATG
GCAGCGCAATGACATTCTTGCAGGTATCTTCGAGCCAGCCACGATCGACATTGATCTGGCTATCTTGCTG
ACAAAAGCAAGAGAACATAGCGTTGCCTTGGTAGGTCCAGCGGCGGAGGAACTCTTTGATCCGGTTCCTG
AACAGGATCTATTTGAGGCGCTAAATGAAACCTTAACGCTATGGAACTCGCCGCCCGACTGGGCTGGCGA
TGAGCGAAATGTAGTGCTTACGTTGTCCCGCATTTGGTACAGCGCAGTAACCGGCAAAATCGCGCCGAAG
GATGTCGCTGCCGACTGGGCAATGGAGCGCCTGCCGGCCCAGTATCAGCCCGTCATACTTGAAGCTAGAC
AGGCTTATCTTGGACAAGAAGAAGATCGCTTGGCCTCGCGCGCAGATCAGTTGGAAGAATTTGTCCATTA
CGTAAAAGGCGAGATCACCAAGGTAGTCGGCAAATAACTGTCAGACCAAGTTTACTCATATATACTTTAG
ATTGATTTAAAACTTCATTTTTAATTTAAAAGGATCTAGGTGAAGATCCTTTTTGATAATCTCATGACCA
AAATCCCTTAACGTGAGTTTTCGTTCCACTGAGCGTCAGACCCCGTAGAAAAGATCAAAGGATCTTCTTG
AGATCCTTTTTTTCTGCGCGTAATCTGCTGCTTGCAAACAAAAAAACCACCGCTACCAGCGGTGGTTTGT
TTGCCGGATCAAGAGCTACCAACTCTTTTTCCGAAGGTAACTGGCTTCAGCAGAGCGCAGATACCAAATA
CTGTTCTTCTAGTGTAGCCGTAGTTAGGCCACCACTTCAAGAACTCTGTAGCACCGCCTACATACCTCGC
TCTGCTAATCCTGTTACCAGTGGCTGCTGCCAGTGGCGATAAGTCGTGTCTTACCGGGTTGGACTCAAGA
CGATAGTTACCGGATAAGGCGCAGCGGTCGGGCTGAACGGGGGGTTCGTGCACACAGCCCAGCTTGGAGC
GAACGACCTACACCGAACTGAGATACCTACAGCGTGAGCTATGAGAAAGCGCCACGCTTCCCGAAGGGAG
AAAGGCGGACAGGTATCCGGTAAGCGGCAGGGTCGGAACAGGAGAGCGCACGAGGGAGCTTCCAGGGGGA
AACGCCTGGTATCTTTATAGTCCTGTCGGGTTTCGCCACCTCTGACTTGAGCGTCGATTTTTGTGATGCT
CGTCAGGGGGGCGGAGCCTATGGAAAAACGCCAGCAACGCGGCCTTTTTACGGTTCCTGGCCTTTTGCTG
GCCTTTTGCTCACATGTTCTTTCCTGCGTTATCCCCTGATTCTGTGGATAACCGTATTACCGCCTTTGAG
TGAGCTGATACCGCTCGCCGCAGCCGAACGACCGAGCGCAGCGAGTCAGTGAGCGAGGAAGCGGAAGAGC
GCCCAATACGCAAACCGCCTCTCCCCGCGCGTTGGCCGATTCATTAATCACTCTGTGGTCTCAAATGTCC
GAAGTCGAGTTTTCCCATGAGTACTGGATGAGACACGCATTGACTCTCGCAAAGAGGGCTTGGGATGAAC
GCGAGGTGCCCGTGGGGGCAGTACTCGTGCATAACAATCGCGTAATCGGCGAAGGTTGGAATAGGCCGAT
CGGACGCCACGACCCCACTGCACATGCGGAAATCATGGCCCTTCGACAGGGAGGGCTTGTGATGCAGAAT
TATCGACTTATCGATGCGACGCTGTACGTCACGCTTGAACCTTGCGTAATGTGCGCGGGAGCTATGATTC
ACTCCCGCATTGGACGAGTTGTATTCGGTGCCCGCGACGCCAAGACGGGTGCCGCAGGTTCACTGATGGA
CGTGCTGCATCACCCAGGCATGAACCACCGGGTAGAAATCACAGAAGGCATATTGGCGGACGAATGTGCG
GCGCTGTTGTCCGACTTTTTTCGCATGCGGAGGCAGGAGATCAAGGCCCAGAAAAAAGCACAATCCTCTA
CTGACTCTGGTGGTTCTTCTGGTGGTTCTAGCGGCAGCGAGACTCCCGGGACCTCAGAGTCCGCCACACC
CGAAAGTTCTGGTGGTTCTTCTGGTGGTTCTTCCGAAGTCGAGTTTTCCCATGAGTACTGGATGAGACAC
GCATTGACTCTCGCAAAGAGGGCTCGAGATGAACGCGAGGTGCCCGTGGGGGCAGTACTCGTGCTCAACA
ATCGCGTAATCGGCGAAGGTTGGAATAGGGCAATCGGACTCCACGACCCCACTGCACATGCGGAAATCAT
GGCCCTTCGACAGGGAGGGCTTGTGATGCAGAATTATCGACTTATCGATGCGACGCTGTACGTCACGTTT
GAACCTTGCGTAATGTGCGCGGGAGCTATGATTCACTCCCGCATTGGACGAGTTGTATTCGGTGTTCGCA
ACGCCAAGACGGGTGCCGCAGGTTCACTGATGGACGTGCTGCATTACCCAGGCATGAACCACCGGGTAGA
AATCACAGAAGGCATATTGGCGGACGAATGTGCGGCGCTGTTGTGTTACTTTTTTCGCATGCCCAGGCAG
GTCTTTAACGCCCAGAAAAAAGCACAATCCTCTACTGACTCTGGTGGTTCTTCTGGTGGTTCTAGCGGCA
GCGAGACTCCCGGGACCTCAGAGTCCGCCACACCCGAAAGTTCTGGTGGTTCTTCTGGTGGTTCTGAGAA
AAAGTATTCTATTGGGCTGGCCATTGGCACCAATTCCGTTGGATGGGCCGTGATCACTGATGATTATAAG
GTCCCCTCCAAGAAGTTCAAGGTTCTGGGTAATACCAACAGGAAGAGCATAAAAAAGAATCTTATGGGCG
CTCTGCTCTTTGATAGCGGAGAAACGGCGGAAGCTACACGGCTCAAGCGGACAGCGAGGCGCCGCTATAC
CAGGCGGAAGAACCGGATTAGATACCTTCAGGAAATCTTCGCGAACGAGATGGCCAAGCTCGATGACTCA
TTCTTCCAGCGCCTTGAGGAATCGTTCCTCGTTGAGGAGGACAAAAAGAACGAGCGTCACCCCATCTTTG
GTAATCTCGCGGACGAGGTTGCATACCACAGGAATTATCCGACCATCTACCACCTGAGGAAGAAGTTGGC
GGACAGCCCGGAGAAGGCAGACCTGCGGCTCATCTACCTCGCGCTGGCGCACATCATCAAATTCCGGGGG
CATTTTTTGATCGAAGGGAAACTCAATGCTGAGAACTCGGACGTGGCAAAGCTCTTCTATCAGCTTATCC
AAACCTATAATCAGCTGTTCGAGGAATCTCCGTTGGATGAGATAGAGGTTGACGCTAAGGGTATCCTCTC
CGCTCGTCTTTCGAAGTCCAAACGCCTGGAGAAACTGATCGCCGTTTTCCCGAACGAGAAGAAGAACGGG
CTCTTCGGAAACATAATCGCGCTTGCCCTGGGACTGACGCCCAACTTCAAGTCCAACTTCGACTTGACGG
AGGATGCCAAACTTCAGCTTTCAAAGGACACATATGACGATGATTTGGACGAGTTGCTCGGCCAAATTGG
CGACCAATACGCTGACCTGTTCTCTGCCGCAAAAAACCTGTCCGATGCTATTCTGCTGAGCGATATTCTC
CGGAGCAACTCCGAGGTGACTAAGGCACCGTTGTCCGCCAGCATGGTGAAACGCTACGACGAGCACCACC
AGGACCTGGCTCTCCTCAAGACCTTGGTTAGGCAACAGTTTCCCGAGAAGTACGCCGAAATCTTTAAGGA
TGACACCAAGAACGGCTATGCCGGTTACGTTGGCATCGGAATCAAGCATAGGAAGAGGACCACTAAACTC
GCCACACAGGAGGAATTCTATAAATTTATCAAGCCTATTCTGGAGAAGATGGACGGAGCTGAGGAGCTGC
TCGCCAAGCTGAACAGGGACGATCTCCTGAGGAAGCAGCGGACCTTTGATAATGGCTCGATTCCTCATCA
AATCCATCTGAAGGAGCTTCATGCCATACTGCGCAGGCAAGAAGAGTTTTACCCATTTCTGAAGGAGAAT
CGGGAGAAGATCGAAAAAATCCTGACATTCCGCATACCCTACTACGTGGGCCCGCTTGCCCGGGGAAACT
CTCGTTTTGCTTGGCTCACGAGGAAGAGCGAGGAGGCGATAACGCCATGGAACTTCGAGGAGGTCGTGGA
TAAAGGCGCCAGCGCGCAATCGTTTATTGAGCGTATGACAAACTTCGACGAGCAGCTCCCAAACAAGAAG
GTGTTGCCAAAGCACAGCCTCCTGTACGAGTACTTCACGGTTTACAATGAGCTCACCAAAGTCAAGTACG
TTACTGAGCGTATGCGTAAGCCGGAGTTCCTCTCTGGGGAGCAGAAGAAGGCAATCGTTGACCTGCTCTT
CAAAACGAACCGTAAGGTGACCGTCAAGCAGCTGAAGGAAGATTACTTCAAAAAGATCGAATGTTTTGAC
TCCGTGGAGATTATAGGAGTTGAGGATAGGTTTAATGCCTCACTCGGCACCTACCATGACTTGCTCAAGA
TCATCAAAGACAAGGATTTCCTGGACAATGAAGAGAACGAGGATATCCTTGAGGACATCGTGCTCACACT
CACCCTCTTCGAGGACCGGGAGATGATCGAGGAGCGCCTCAAGACATACGCCCACCTCTTTGACGACAAG
GTGATGAAACAACTCAAGCGCAGGCACTACACGGGTTGGGGACGCCTCTCCCGCAAGATGATTAATGGTA
TCAGGGACAAACAGTCCGGTAAGACGATTCTCGATTTCTTGAAGTCCGATGGTTTCTCTAATCGCAACTT
CATGCAGCTGATCCACGACGACTCACTCACCTTCAAGGAGGAGATTGAAAAGGCTCAAGTGTCCGGGCAG
GGAGATAGCCTCCACGAGCAAATCGCAGATCTCGCCGGATCGCCTGCAATTAAGAAGGGCATTCTTCAAA
CTGTCAAAATCGTCGACGAGCTGGTCAAGGTTATGGGCCACAAGCCAGAAAACATCGTTATCGAGATGGC
TAGGGAGAACCAGACCACTACCAAGGGACTCCAACAGTCCCGGGAGCGGAAGAAGAGGATTGAGGAGGGG
ATCAAGGAACTCGAGTCTCAAATTCTCAAGGAGAATCCGGTGGAGAACACTCAACTCCAGAACGAGAAGC
TCTACCTGTACTACCTGCAGAACGGCAGGGATATGTATGTCGATCAGGAGCTGGACATCAACAGGCTCTC
CGACTACGACGTCGACCATATCGTCCCGCAATCTTTCATTAAGGACGACTCAATCGATAACAAGGTCCTC
ACGCGCTCCGTCGAGAACAGAGGTAAGTCAGACAACGTGCCGTCGGAGGAGGTGGTGAAGAAGATGAAAA
ACTACTGGCGTCAACTCCTCAACGCTAAATTGATTACGCAGAGAAAATTCGATAACTTGACCAAAGCGGA
ACGCGGCGGTCTGTCGGAGGCCGACAAAGCCGGCTTCATTAAGCGGCAACTCGTGGAGACACGCCAGATC
ACAAAGCACGTCGCCAGGATTCTTGACTCGCGGATGAATACTAAACGCGACAAGAACGATAAGCCAATCA
GAGAAGTCAAGGTGATTACACTGAAGAGCAAACTGGTCAGCGACTTCCGCAAGGATTTCCAGCTTTATAA
GGTGAGGGACATAAACAATTATCACCACGCCCACGACGCGTACCTCAACGCGGTGGTTGGCACCGCACTC
ATTAAGAAATACCCGAAGCTCGAGTCAGAGTTCGTCTACGGCGACTATAAAGTGTACGACGTTCGGAAAA
TGATAGCAAAGTCCGAGCAAGAGATCGGCAAGGCCACGGCCAAGAGATTCTTCTACTCCAATATTATGAA
TTTCTTTAAGACGGAGGTTAAGTTGGCCAACGGAGAGATCCGGAAGCGGCCTCTCATTGAAACTAATGGC
GAGACAGGCGAGGTGGTCTGGAACAAGGAAAAGGACTTTGCTACCGTCCGCAAGGTCCTCGCGATGCCGC
AAGTGAACATTGTCAAAAAGACGGAAGTTCAGACAGGCGGGTTCTCGAAGGAGTCAATCTTGTCGAAGCG
TGAGTCCGCCAAGCTCATCCCACGCAAGAAGGGGTGGGATACGCGGAAGTATGGAGGTTTCGGGTCCCCC
ACTGTTGCATACTCAATTCTCGTGGTCGCCAAGGTGGAGAAGGGAAAAGCCAAGAAGCTCAAAAGCGTGA
AGGTCCTCGTGGGTATAACGATAATGGAAAAGGGTAGCTACGAGAAGGACCCAATCGGTTTCCTCGAAGC
CAAGGGGTACAAAGATATCAAAAAGGAGCTTATATTCAAACTGCCGAAGTACTCATTGTTTGAGCTGGAG
AACGGCAGGCGGCGGATGTTGGCCTCGGCGACAGAACTGCAAAAGGCGAACGAGCTCGTCTTGCCTCAGC
ATCTCGTTAGGCTTCTCTACTACACCCAAAATATCTCTGCGACTACAGGGTCTAACAACCTCGGTTACAT
CGAGCAGCATAGGGAGGAATTCAAGGAGATCTTTGAGAAGATCATCGACTTCTCCGAGAAGTACATCCTT
AAGAACAAAGTGAACTCCAACTTGAAGTCGAGCTTCGACGAGCAGTTCGCTGTTTCCGATTCTATTCTCC
TGTCGAACTCATTCGTGTCACTTCTGAAGTACACGTCGTTCGGCGCATCTGGCGGCTTTACCTTCCTCGA
CCTCGACGTGAAGCAAGGCCGGCTCCGCTACCAAACCGTGACCGAGGTTCTCGACGCGACATTGATCTAC
CAGTCCATTACCGGCCTGTACGAAACGAGGACGGACCTCTCACAGCTCGGAGGGGACTCTAGAGCGGACC
CAAAGAAGAAGCGCAAGGTGTAGGCTTTGAGACCACGAA
